>Addgene plasmid #203003 | Salsa-BC162-P2F6 | addgene full sequence | sequence record 421358 | Addgene NGS Result
AGCGCCCAATACGCAAACCGCCTCTCCCCGCGCGTTGGCCGATTCATTAATGCAGTCGAGGGATCTCCAT
AAGAGAAGAGGGACAGCTATGACTGGGAGTAGTCAGGAGAGGAGGAAAAATCTGGCTAGTAAAACATGTA
AGGAAAATTTTAGGGATGTTAAAGAAAAAAATAACACAAAACAAAATATAAAAAAAATCTAACCTCAAGT
CAAGGCTTTTCTATGGAATAAGGAATGGACAGCAGGGGGCTGTTTCATATACTGATGACCTCTTTATAGC
CAACCTTTGTTCATGGCAGCCAGCATATGGGCATATGTTGCCAAACTCTAAACCAAATACTCATTCTGAT
GTTTTAAATGATTTGCCCTCCCATATGTCCTTCCGAGTGAGAGACACAAAAAATTCCAACACACTATTGC
AATGAAAATAAATTTCCTTTATTAGCCAGAAGTCAGATGCTCAAGGGGCTTCATGATGTCCCCATAATTT
TTGGCAGAGGGAAAAAGATCGATCTCAGTGGTATTTGTGAGCCAGGGCATTGGCCACACCAGCCACCACC
TTCTGATAGGCAGCCTGCACCTGAGGAGTGAATTCTTTGCCAAAATGATGAGACAGCACAACAACCAGCA
CGTTGCCCAGGAGCTGTAGGAAAGAGAAGAAGGCATGAACATGGTTAGCAGAGGGGCCCGGTTTGGACTC
AGAGTATTTTATCCTCATCTCAAACAGTGTATATCATTGTAACCATAAAGAGAAAGGCAGGATGATGACC
AGGGTGTAGTTGTTTCTACCAATAAGAATATTTCCACGCCAGCCAGAATTTATATGCAGAAATATTCTAC
CTTATCATTTAATTATAACAATTGTTCTCTAAAACTGTGCTGAAGTACAATATAATATACCCTGATTGCC
TTGAAAAAAAAGTGATTAGAGAAAGTACTTACAATCTGACAAATAAACAAAAGTGAATTTAAAAATTCGT
TACAAATGCAAGCTAAAGTTTAACGAAAAAGTTACAGAAAATGAAAAGAAAATAAGAGGAGACAATGGTT
GTCAACAGAGTAGAAAGTGAAAGAAACAAAATTATCATGAGGGTCCATGGTGATACAAGGGACATCTTCC
CATTCTAAACAACACCCTGAAAACTTTGCCCCCTCCATATAACATGAATTTTACAATAGCGAAAAAGAAA
GAACAATCAAGGGTCCCCAAACTCACCCTGAAGTTCTCAGCTCTAGAGATATCGTCGAGGCCGCGCTAGC
GTTTAAACTGTCGACCTTAATTAAGAGATCTGCTCGAGGCGCGTCAGCTGACTAGAGGATCCCCGGGTAC
CGAGCTCGAATTCGGGGCCGCGGAGGCTGGATCGGTCCCGGTGTCTTCTATGGAGGTCAAAACAGCGTGG
ATGGCGTCTCCAGGCGATCTGACGGTTCACTAAACGAGCTCTGCTTATATAGGCCTCCCACCGTACACGC
CTACCTCGACCCGGGTACCGAGCTCGACTTTCACTTTTCTCTATCACTGATAGGGAGTGGTAAACTCGAC
TTTCACTTTTCTCTATCACTGATAGGGAGTGGTAAACTCGACTTTCACTTTTCTCTATCACTGATAGGGA
GTGGTAAACTCGACTTTCACTTTTCTCTATCACTGATAGGGAGTGGTAAACTCGACTTTCACTTTTCTCT
ATCACTGATAGGGAGTGGTAAACTCGACCTATATAAGCAGAGCTCGTTTAGTGAACCGTCAGATCGCCTG
GAGACGCCATCCACGCTGTTTTGACCTCCATAGAAGACACCGGGACCGATCCAGCCTCCGCGGCCCCGAA
TTCCTGCAGCGGCCGCTCTAGAACTAGTGGATCCCCGCGGATGGTGAGCAAGGGCGAGGAGCTGTTCACC
GGGGTGGTGCCCATCCTGGTCGAGCTGGACGGCGACGTAAACGGCCACAAGTTCAGCGTGTCCGGCGAGG
GCGAGGGCGATGCCACCTACGGCAAGCTGACCCTGAAGTTCATCTGCACCACCGGCAAGCTGCCCGTGCC
CTGGCCCACCCTCGTGACCACCCTGACCTACGGCGTGCAGTGCTTCAGCCGCTACCCCGACCACATGAAG
CAGCACGACTTCTTCAAGTCCGCCATGCCCGAAGGCTACGTCCAGGAGCGCACCATCTTCTTCAAGGACG
ACGGCAACTACAAGACCCGCGCCGAGGTGAAGTTCGAGGGCGACACCCTGGTGAACCGCATCGAGCTGAA
GGGCATCGACTTCAAGGAGGACGGCAACATCCTGGGGCACAAGCTGGAGTACAACTACAACAGCCACAAC
GTCTATATCATGGCCGACAAGCAGAAGAACGGCATCAAGGTGAACTTCAAGATCCGCCACAACATCGAGG
ACGGCAGCGTGCAGCTCGCCGACCACTACCAGCAGAACACCCCCATCGGCGACGGCCCCGTGCTGCTGCC
CGACAACCACTACCTGAGCACCCAGTCCGCCCTGAGCAAAGACCCCAACGAGAAGCGCGATCACATGGTC
CTGCTGGAGTTCGTGACCGCCGCCGGGATCACTCTCGGCATGGACGAGCTGTACAAGTAAGCTGTAGCCC
GAATTCGATATCAAGCTTGTCGACCTAGTTCTAGAGGATCCAGACATGATAAGATACATTGATGAGTTTG
GACAAACCACAACTAGAATGCAGTGAAAAAAATGCTTTATTTGTGAAATTTGTGATGCTATTGCTTTATT
TGTAACCATTATAAGCTGCAATAAACAAGTTAACAACAACAATTGCATTCATTTTATGTTTCAGGTTCAG
GGGGAGGTGTGGGAGGTTTTTTAAAGCAAGTAAAACCTCTACAAATGTGGTATGGCTGATTATGATCCTG
CAAGCCTCGTCGTCCTGGCCGGACCACGCTATCTGTGCAAGGTCCCCGGCCCCGGACGCGCGCTCCATGA
GCAGAGCGCCCGCCGCCGAGGCGAAGACTCGGGCGGCGCCCTGCCCGTCCCACCAGGTCAACAGGCGGTA
ACCGGCCTCTTCATCGGGAATGCGCGCGACCTTCAGCATCGCCGGCATGTCCCCCTGGCGGACGGGAAGT
ATCCAGCTCGACCAAGCTGGCCGCGTCGAGTGAAGACGAAAGGGCCTCGTGATACGCCTATTTTTATAGG
TTAATGTCATGATAATAATGGTTTCTTAGACGTCAGGTGGCACTTTTCGGGGAAATGTGCGCGGAACCCC
TATTTGTTTATTTTTCTAAATACATTCAAATATGTATCCGCTCATGAGACAATAACCCTGATAAATGCTT
CAATAATATTGAAAAAGGAAGAGTATGAGTATTCAACATTTCCGTGTCGCCCTTATTCCCTTTTTTGCGG
CATTTTGCCTTCCTGTTTTTGCTCACCCAGAAACGCTGGTGAAAGTAAAAGATGCTGAAGATCAGTTGGG
TGCACGAGTGGGTTACATCGAACTGGATCTCAACAGCGGTAAGATCCTTGAGAGTTTTCGCCCCGAAGAA
CGTTTTCCAATGATGAGCACTTTTAAAGTTCTGCTATGTGGCGCGGTATTATCCCGTGTTGACGCCGGGC
AAGAGCAACTCGGTCGCCGCATACACTATTCTCAGAATGACTTGGTTGAGTACTCACCAGTCACAGAAAA
GCATCTTACGGATGGCATGACAGTAAGAGAATTATGCAGTGCTGCCATAACCATGAGTGATAACACTGCG
GCCAACTTACTTCTGACAACGATCGGAGGACCGAAGGAGCTAACCGCTTTTTTGCACAACATGGGGGATC
ATGTAACTCGCCTTGATCGTTGGGAACCGGAGCTGAATGAAGCCATACCAAACGACGAGCGTGACACCAC
GATGCCTGTAGCAATGGCAACAACGTTGCGCAAACTATTAACTGGCGAACTACTTACTCTAGCTTCCCGG
CAACAATTAATAGACTGGATGGAGGCGGATAAAGTTGCAGGACCACTTCTGCGCTCGGCCCTTCCGGCTG
GCTGGTTTATTGCTGATAAATCTGGAGCCGGTGAGCGTGGGTCTCGCGGTATCATTGCAGCACTGGGGCC
AGATGGTAAGCCCTCCCGTATCGTAGTTATCTACACGACGGGGAGTCAGGCAACTATGGATGAACGAAAT
AGACAGATCGCTGAGATAGGTGCCTCACTGATTAAGCATTGGTAACTGTCAGACCAAGTTTACTCATATA
TACTTTAGATTGATTTAAAACTTCATTTTTAATTTAAAAGGATCTAGGTGAAGATCCTTTTTGATAATCT
CATGACCAAAATCCCTTAACGTGAGTTTTCGTTCCACTGAGCGTCAGACCCCGTAGAAAAGATCAAAGGA
TCTTCTTGAGATCCTTTTTTTCTGCGCGTAATCTGCTGCTTGCAAACAAAAAAACCACCGCTACCAGCGG
TGGTTTGTTTGCCGGATCAAGAGCTACCAACTCTTTTTCCGAAGGTAACTGGCTTCAGCAGAGCGCAGAT
ACCAAATACTGTTCTTCTAGTGTAGCCGTAGTTAGGCCACCACTTCAAGAACTCTGTAGCACCGCCTACA
TACCTCGCTCTGCTAATCCTGTTACCAGTGGCTGCTGCCAGTGGCGATAAGTCGTGTCTTACCGGGTTGG
ACTCAAGACGATAGTTACCGGATAAGGCGCAGCGGTCGGGCTGAACGGGGGGTTCGTGCACACAGCCCAG
CTTGGAGCGAACGACCTACACCGAACTGAGATACCTACAGCGTGAGCTATGAGAAAGCGCCACGCTTCCC
GAAGGGAGAAAGGCGGACAGGTATCCGGTAAGCGGCAGGGTCGGAACAGGAGAGCGCACGAGGGAGCTTC
CAGGGGGAAACGCCTGGTATCTTTATAGTCCTGTCGGGTTTCGCCACCTCTGACTTGAGCGTCGATTTTT
GTGATGCTCGTCAGGGGGGCGGAGCCTATGGAAAAACGCCAGCAACGCGGCCTTTTTACGGTTCCTGGCC
TTTTGCTGGCCTTTTGCTCACATGTTCTTTCCTGCGTTATCCCCTGATTCTGTGGATAACCGTATTACCG
CCTTTGAGTGAGCTGATACCGCTCGCCGCAGCCGAACGACCGAGCGCAGCGAGTCAGTGAGCGAGGAAGC
GGAAG
Features (pLannotate 1.2.2; 17 found; start..end, strand, type, name):
      2..55      +  CDS            lacI (fragment): lac repressor; lacI; The lac repressor binds to the lac operator to inhibit transcription in E. coli. This inhibition can be relieved by adding lactose or isopropyl-β-D-thiogalactopyranoside (IPTG).
    388..443     -  polyA_signal   β-globin poly(A) signal: rabbit β-globin polyadenylation signal (Gil and Proudfoot, 1987)
    518..640     -  CDS            HBB: HBB_COLGU - Experimental evidence at transcript level: Swiss-Prot protein existence level 2. Involved in oxygen transport from the lung to the various peripheral tissues. From Colobus guereza (Mantled guereza) (Eastern black-and-white colobus monkey).
    644..1216    -  intron         β-globin intron: intron from rabbit β-globin gene
   1312..1343    -  misc_feature   MCS (fragment): pUC18/19 multiple cloning site
   1437..1475    -  promoter       minimal CMV promoter: human cytomegalovirus (CMV) immediate early promoter
   1493..1708    -  protein_bind   tetracycline response element (fragment): contains seven copies of the tetracycline operator tetO tetracycline repressor TetR
   1708..1753    +  promoter       TRE3GV promoter (fragment): 3rd-generation Tet-responsive promoter that can be activated by binding of Tet-On® 3G, optimized for retroviral and lentiviral vectors
   1829..1856    +  misc_feature   MCS (fragment): pBluescript multiple cloning site
   1861..2580    +  CDS            EGFP: the original enhanced GFP (Yang et al., 1996) mammalian codon-optimized
   2591..2613    +  misc_feature   MCS (fragment): pBluescript multiple cloning site
   2627..2761    -  polyA_signal   SV40 poly(A) signal: SV40 polyadenylation signal
   2784..2867    -  CDS            large T antigen (fragment): large T antigen from SV40 (simian virus 40)
   2861..3091    -  CDS            str (fragment): STR_KLEPN - Protein inferred from homology: Swiss-Prot protein existence level 3. The aminoglycoside phosphotransferases achieve inactivation of their antibiotic substrates by phosphorylation. From Klebsiella pneumoniae.
   3210..3314    +  promoter       AmpR promoter: bla
   3315..4175    +  CDS            AmpR: β-lactamase; bla; confers resistance to ampicillin, carbenicillin, and related antibiotics
   4346..4934    +  rep_origin     ori: high-copy-number ColE1/pMB1/pBR322/pUC origin of replication
