[The description below was written by a language model from this plasmid's Addgene catalogue record and pLannotate feature annotations shown in this document.]
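Description:
Salsa-BC162-P2F6 is a mammalian expression reporter plasmid built on the pCER206 backbone and forms one member of the barcoded reporter set used in PRESTO-Salsa, a multiplexed assay for screening GPCR activity. It is propagated in E. coli as a high-copy plasmid through a ColE1/pUC-type origin and selected with ampicillin via the bla (AmpR) gene and its native promoter. No mammalian selection marker is annotated. Only short fragments of lacI, an aminoglycoside phosphotransferase and SV40 large T antigen appear, which look like backbone remnants rather than functional genes.

The payload is a synthetic insert of about 730 bp, EGFP/BC162, placed under a Tet Response Element promoter. The feature table shows a tetO-containing response element flanked by minimal promoters facing both ways, which suggests a bidirectional Tet-responsive arrangement. On one side, a TRE3G-type promoter fragment drives mammalian codon-optimized EGFP. An SV40 polyadenylation signal lies just downstream of EGFP but is annotated on the opposite strand. On the other side, a minimal CMV promoter leads into a multiple cloning site fragment, a rabbit β-globin intron, a short β-globin coding fragment and the β-globin poly(A) signal, with no annotated coding payload in that arm.

The barcode BC162 is not annotated as a separate feature. The BsrGI and HindIII cloning sites suggest it sits at the 3′ end of the EGFP transcription unit, but the record does not state its exact position. Transcription from the TRE would yield a barcoded EGFP transcript, so reporter activation can presumably be read out by barcode identity when many such plasmids are pooled. The record does not describe the transactivator or receptor components that drive the TRE.
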