Addgene plasmid #203003: Salsa-BC162-P2F6
Purpose: Expression of barcoded reporter plasmid for PRESTO-Salsa; EGFP/BC162
Depositing lab: Noah Palm. Depositing organization: Yale University. Publication: Highly multiplexed bioactivity screening reveals human and microbiota metabolome-GPCRome interactions. Chen H, Rosen CE, Gonzalez-Hernandez JA, Song D, Potempa J, Ring AM, Palm NW. Cell. 2023 Jul 6;186(14):3095-3110.e19. doi: 10.1016/j.cell.2023.05.024. Epub 2023 Jun 14. PubMed 37321219.
Backbone
  Vector backbone: pCER206
  Vector type: Mammalian Expression
Growth in bacteria
  Bacterial resistance: Ampicillin, 100 μg/mL
  Growth temperature: 37°C
  Growth strain: DH5alpha
  Copy number: High Copy
Gene/Insert
  Gene/Insert name: EGFP/BC162
  Species: Synthetic
  Insert size (bp): 730
  Promoter: Tet Response Element (TRE)
  Cloning method: Restriction Enzyme; 5′ cloning site BsrGI (not destroyed); 3′ cloning site HindIII (not destroyed)
  Sequencing primers: 5′ Custom primer (GAAGCGCGATCACATGG)
Terms and licenses: Academic/Nonprofit Terms; Industry Terms: Not Available to Industry
How to cite: Salsa-BC162-P2F6 was a gift from Noah Palm (Addgene plasmid # 203003 ; http://n2t.net/addgene:203003 ; RRID:Addgene_203003)
