>Addgene plasmid #203003 | Salsa-BC162-P2F6 | depositor partial sequence | sequence record 393876 | BC162
GCTGTAGCCC
